>Addgene plasmid #116726 | pHAGE-CDKN2A | addgene full sequence | sequence record 241018 | Addgene NGS Result
TGGAAGGGCTAATTCACTCCCAAAGAAGACAAGATATCCTTGATCTGTGGATCTACCACACACAAGGCTA
CTTCCCTGATTAGCAGAACTACACACCAGGGCCAGGGGTCAGATATCCACTGACCTTTGGATGGTGCTAC
AAGCTAGTACCAGTTGAGCCAGATAAGGTAGAAGAGGCCAATAAAGGAGAGAACACCAGCTTGTTACACC
CTGTGAGCCTGCATGGGATGGATGACCCGGAGAGAGAAGTGTTAGAGTGGAGGTTTGACAGCCGCCTAGC
ATTTCATCACGTGGCCCGAGAGCTGCATCCGGAGTACTTCAAGAACTGCTGATATCGAGCTTGCTACAAG
GGACTTTCCGCTGGGGACTTTCCAGGGAGGCGTGGCCTGGGCGGGACTGGGGAGTGGCGAGCCCTCAGAT
CCTGCATATAAGCAGCTGCTTTTTGCCTGTACTGGGTCTCTCTGGTTAGACCAGATCTGAGCCTGGGAGC
TCTCTGGCTAACTAGGGAACCCACTGCTTAAGCCTCAATAAAGCTTGCCTTGAGTGCTTCAAGTAGTGTG
TGCCCGTCTGTTGTGTGACTCTGGTAACTAGAGATCCCTCAGACCCTTTTAGTCAGTGTGGAAAATCTCT
AGCAGTGGCGCCCGAACAGGGACTTGAAAGCGAAAGGGAAACCAGAGGAGCTCTCTCGACGCAGGACTCG
GCTTGCTGAAGCGCGCACGGCAAGAGGCGAGGGGCGGCGACTGGTGAGTACGCCAAAAATTTTGACTAGC
GGAGGCTAGAAGGAGAGAGATGGGTGCGAGAGCGTCAGTATTAAGCGGGGGAGAATTAGATCGCGATGGG
AAAAAATTCGGTTAAGGCCAGGGGGAAAGAAAAAATATAAATTAAAACATATAGTATGGGCAAGCAGGGA
GCTAGAACGATTCGCAGTTAATCCTGGCCTGTTAGAAACATCAGAAGGCTGTAGACAAATACTGGGACAG
CTACAACCATCCCTTCAGACAGGATCAGAAGAACTTAGATCATTATATAATACAGTAGCAACCCTCTATT
GTGTGCATCAAAGGATAGAGATAAAAGACACCAAGGAAGCTTTAGACAAGATAGAGGAAGAGCAAAACAA
AAGTAAGACCACCGCACAGCAAGCGGCCGGCCGCTGATCTTCAGACCTGGAGGAGGAGATATGAGGGACA
ATTGGAGAAGTGAATTATATAAATATAAAGTAGTAAAAATTGAACCATTAGGAGTAGCACCCACCAAGGC
AAAGAGAAGAGTGGTGCAGAGAGAAAAAAGAGCAGTGGGAATAGGAGCTTTGTTCCTTGGGTTCTTGGGA
GCAGCAGGAAGCACTATGGGCGCAGCGTCAATGACGCTGACGGTACAGGCCAGACAATTATTGTCTGGTA
TAGTGCAGCAGCAGAACAATTTGCTGAGGGCTATTGAGGCGCAACAGCATCTGTTGCAACTCACAGTCTG
GGGCATCAAGCAGCTCCAGGCAAGAATCCTGGCTGTGGAAAGATACCTAAAGGATCAACAGCTCCTGGGG
ATTTGGGGTTGCTCTGGAAAACTCATTTGCACCACTGCTGTGCCTTGGAATGCTAGTTGGAGTAATAAAT
CTCTGGAACAGATTTGGAATCACACGACCTGGATGGAGTGGGACAGAGAAATTAACAATTACACAAGCTT
AATACACTCCTTAATTGAAGAATCGCAAAACCAGCAAGAAAAGAATGAACAAGAATTATTGGAATTAGAT
AAATGGGCAAGTTTGTGGAATTGGTTTAACATAACAAATTGGCTGTGGTATATAAAATTATTCATAATGA
TAGTAGGAGGCTTGGTAGGTTTAAGAATAGTTTTTGCTGTACTTTCTATAGTGAATAGAGTTAGGCAGGG
ATATTCACCATTATCGTTTCAGACCCACCTCCCAACCCCGAGGGGACCCGACAGGCCCGAAGGAATAGAA
GAAGAAGGTGGAGAGAGAGACAGAGACAGATCCATTCGATTAGTGAACGGATCTCGACGGTATCGCCGAA
TTCACAAATGGCAGTATTCATCCACAATTTTAAAAGAAAAGGGGGGATTGGGGGGTACAGTGCAGGGGAA
AGAATAGTAGACATAATAGCAACAGACATACAAACTAAAGAATTACAAAAACAAATTACAAAAATTCAAA
ATTTTCGGGTTTATTACAGGGACAGCAGAGATCCAGTTTGGACTAGTCGTGAGGCTCCGGTGCCCGTCAG
TGGGCAGAGCGCACATCGCCCACAGTCCCCGAGAAGTTGGGGGGAGGGGTCGGCAATTGAACCGGTGCCT
AGAGAAGGTGGCGCGGGGTAAACTGGGAAAGTGATGTCGTGTACTGGCTCCGCCTTTTTCCCGAGGGTGG
GGGAGAACCGTATATAAGTGCAGTAGTCGCCGTGAACGTTCTTTTTCGCAACGGGTTTGCCGCCAGAACA
CAGGTAAGTGCCGTGTGTGGTTCCCGCGGGCCTGGCCTCTTTACGGGTTATGGCCCTTGCGTGCCTTGAA
TTACTTCCACCTGGCTGCAGTACGTGATTCTTGATCCCGAGCTTCGGGTTGGAAGTGGGTGGGAGAGTTC
GAGGCCTTGCGCTTAAGGAGCCCCTTCGCCTCGTGCTTGAGTTGAGGCCTGGCCTGGGCGCTGGGGCCGC
CGCGTGCGAATCTGGTGGCACCTTCGCGCCTGTCTCGCTGCTTTCGATAAGTCTCTAGCCATTTAAAATT
TTTGATGACCTGCTGCGACGCTTTTTTTCTGGCAAGATAGTCTTGTAAATGCGGGCCAAGATCTGCACAC
TGGTATTTCGGTTTTTGGGGCCGCGGGCGGCGACGGGGCCCGTGCGTCCCAGCGCACATGTTCGGCGAGG
CGGGGCCTGCGAGCGCGGCCACCGAGAATCGGACGGGGGTAGTCTCAAGCTGGCCGGCCTGCTCTGGTGC
CTGGCCTCGCGCCGCCGTGTATCGCCCCGCCCTGGGCGGCAAGGCTGGCCCGGTCGGCACCAGTTGCGTG
AGCGGAAAGATGGCCGCTTCCCGGCCCTGCTGCAGGGAGCTCAAAATGGAGGACGCGGCGCTCGGGAGAG
CGGGCGGGTGAGTCACCCACACAAAGGAAAAGGGCCTTTCCGTCCTCAGCCGTCGCTTCATGTGACTCCA
CGGAGTACCGGGCGCCGTCCAGGCACCTCGATTAGTTCTCGAGCTTTTGGAGTACGTCGTCTTTAGGTTG
GGGGGAGGGGTTTTATGCGATGGAGTTTCCCCACACTGAGTGGGTGGAGACTGAAGTTAGGCCAGCTTGG
CACTTGATGTAATTCTCCTTGGAATTTGCCCTTTTTGAGTTTGGATCTTGGTTCATTCTCAAGCCTCAGA
CAGTGGTTCAAAGTTTTTTTCTTCCATTTCAGGTGTCGTGAAGCGGCCCTGCAGATATCAACAAGTTTGT
ACAAAAAAGTTGGCATGGAGCCGGCGGCGGGGAGCAGCATGGAGCCTTCGGCTGACTGGCTGGCCACGGC
CGCGGCCCGGGGTCGGGTAGAGGAGGTGCGGGCGCTGCTGGAGGCGGGGGCGCTGCCCAACGCACCGAAT
AGTTACGGTCGGAGGCCGATCCAGGTCATGATGATGGGCAGCGCCCGAGTGGCGGAGCTGCTGCTGCTCC
ACGGCGCGGAGCCCAACTGCGCCGACCCCGCCACTCTCACCCGACCCGTGCACGACGCTGCCCGGGAGGG
CTTCCTGGACACGCTGGTGGTGCTGCACCGGGCCGGGGCGCGGCTGGACGTGCGCGATGCCTGGGGCCGT
CTGCCCGTGGACCTGGCTGAGGAGCTGGGCCATCGCGATGTCGCACGGTACCTGCGCGCGGCTGCGGGGG
GCACCAGAGGCAGTAACCATGCCCGCATAGATGCCGCGGAAGGTCCCTCAGATATCCCCGATTGACCCAA
CTTTCTTGTACAAAGTGGTGATATCCAATTAACCCTCACTAAAGGTTGTGAATGATTAATGAATAGAAGC
CCTATAGTGAGTCGTATTACCACCCAACTTTTCTATACAAAGTGGTTGATATCCAGCACAGTGGCGGCCG
CTCGAGTCTAGAGGGCCCGCGGTTCGAAGGTAAGCCTATCCCTAACCCTCTCCTCGGTCTCGATTCTACG
CGTACCGGTTAGTAATGAGATCCCTCCCCCCCCCCTAACGTTACTGGCCGAAGCCGCTTGGAATAAGGCC
GGTGTGCGTTTGTCTATATGTTATTTTCCACCATATTGCCGTCTTTTGGCAATGTGAGGGCCCGGAAACC
TGGCCCTGTCTTCTTGACGAGCATTCCTAGGGGTCTTTCCCCTCTCGCCAAAGGAATGCAAGGTCTGTTG
AATGTCGTGAAGGAAGCAGTTCCTCTGGAAGCTTCTTGAAGACAAACAACGTCTGTAGCGACCCTTTGCA
GGCAGCGGAACCCCCCACCTGGCGACAGGTGCCTCTGCGGCCAAAAGCCACGTGTATAAGATACACCTGC
AAAGGCGGCACAACCCCAGTGCCACGTTGTGAGTTGGATAGTTGTGGAAAGAGTCAAATGGCTCTCCTCA
AGCGTATTCAACAAGGGGCTGAAGGATGCCCAGAAGGTACCCCATTGTATGGGATCTGATCTGGGGCCTC
GGTGCACATGCTTTACATGTGTTTAGTCGAGGTTAAAAAAACGTCTAGGCCCCCCGAACCACGGGGACGT
GGTTTTCCTTTGAAAAACACGATGATAATATGGCCACACATATGACCGAGTACAAGCCCACGGTGCGCCT
CGCCACCCGCGACGACGTCCCCAGGGCCGTACGCACCCTCGCCGCCGCGTTCGCCGACTACCCCGCCACG
CGCCACACCGTCGATCCGGACCGCCACATCGAGCGGGTCACCGAGCTGCAAGAACTCTTCCTCACGCGCG
TCGGGCTCGACATCGGCAAGGTGTGGGTCGCGGACGACGGCGCCGCGGTGGCGGTCTGGACCACGCCGGA
GAGCGTCGAAGCGGGGGCGGTGTTCGCCGAGATCGGCCCGCGCATGGCCGAGTTGAGCGGTTCCCGGCTG
GCCGCGCAGCAACAGATGGAAGGCCTCCTGGCGCCGCACCGGCCCAAGGAGCCCGCGTGGTTCCTGGCCA
CCGTCGGCGTCTCGCCCGACCACCAGGGCAAGGGTCTGGGCAGCGCCGTCGTGCTCCCCGGAGTGGAGGC
GGCCGAGCGCGCCGGGGTGCCCGCCTTCCTGGAGACCTCCGCGCCCCGCAACCTCCCCTTCTACGAGCGG
CTCGGCTTCACCGTCACCGCCGACGTCGAGGTGCCCGAAGGACCGCGCACCTGGTGCATGACCCGCAAGC
CCGGTGCCTAAATCGATAGATCCTAATCAACCTCTGGATTACAAAATTTGTGAAAGATTGACTGGTATTC
TTAACTATGTTGCTCCTTTTACGCTATGTGGATACGCTGCTTTAATGCCTTTGTATCATGCTATTGCTTC
CCGTATGGCTTTCATTTTCTCCTCCTTGTATAAATCCTGGTTGCTGTCTCTTTATGAGGAGTTGTGGCCC
GTTGTCAGGCAACGTGGCGTGGTGTGCACTGTGTTTGCTGACGCAACCCCCACTGGTTGGGGCATTGCCA
CCACCTGTCAGCTCCTTTCCGGGACTTTCGCTTTCCCCCTCCCTATTGCCACGGCGGAACTCATCGCCGC
CTGCCTTGCCCGCTGCTGGACAGGGGCTCGGCTGTTGGGCACTGACAATTCCGTGGTGTTGTCGGGGAAA
TCATCGTCCTTTCCTTGGCTGCTCGCCTGTGTTGCCACCTGGATTCTGCGCGGGACGTCCTTCTGCTACG
TCCCTTCGGCCCTCAATCCAGCGGACCTTCCTTCCCGCGGCCTGCTGCCGGCTCTGCGGCCTCTTCCGCG
TCTTCGCCTTCGCCCTCAGACGAGTCGGATCTCCCTTTGGGCCGCCTCCCCGCCTGAGATCCTTTAAGAC
CAATGACTTACAAGGCAGCTGTAGATCTTAGCCACTTTTTAAAAGAAAAGGGGGGACTGGAAGGGCTAAT
TCACTCCCAACGAAGACAAGATCTGCTTTTTGCTTGTACTGGGTCTCTCTGGTTAGACCAGATCTGAGCC
TGGGAGCTCTCTGGCTAACTAGGGAACCCACTGCTTAAGCCTCAATAAAGCTTGCCTTGAGTGCTTCAAG
TAGTGTGTGCCCGTCTGTTGTGTGACTCTGGTAACTAGAGATCCCTCAGACCCTTTTAGTCAGTGTGGAA
AATCTCTAGCAGTAGTAGTTCATGTCATCTTATTATTCAGTATTTATAACTTGCAAAGAAATGAATATCA
GAGAGTGAGAGGCCCGGGTTAATTAAGGAAAGGGCTAGATCATTCTTGAAGACGAAAGGGCCTCGTGATA
CGCCTATTTTTATAGGTTAATGTCATGATAATAATGGTTTCTTAGACGTCAGGTGGCACTTTTCGGGGAA
ATGTGCGCGGAACCCCTATTTGTTTATTTTTCTAAATACATTCAAATATGTATCCGCTCATGAGACAATA
ACCCTGATAAATGCTTCAATAATATTGAAAAAGGAAGAGTATGAGTATTCAACATTTCCGTGTCGCCCTT
ATTCCCTTTTTTGCGGCATTTTGCCTTCCTGTTTTTGCTCACCCAGAAACGCTGGTGAAAGTAAAAGATG
CTGAAGATCAGTTGGGTGCACGAGTGGGTTACATCGAACTGGATCTCAACAGCGGTAAGATCCTTGAGAG
TTTTCGCCCCGAAGAACGTTTTCCAATGATGAGCACTTTTAAAGTTCTGCTATGTGGCGCGGTATTATCC
CGTGTTGACGCCGGGCAAGAGCAACTCGGTCGCCGCATACACTATTCTCAGAATGACTTGGTTGAGTACT
CACCAGTCACAGAAAAGCATCTTACGGATGGCATGACAGTAAGAGAATTATGCAGTGCTGCCATAACCAT
GAGTGATAACACTGCGGCCAACTTACTTCTGACAACGATCGGAGGACCGAAGGAGCTAACCGCTTTTTTG
CACAACATGGGGGATCATGTAACTCGCCTTGATCGTTGGGAACCGGAGCTGAATGAAGCCATACCAAACG
ACGAGCGTGACACCACGATGCCTGTAGCAATGGCAACAACGTTGCGCAAACTATTAACTGGCGAACTACT
TACTCTAGCTTCCCGGCAACAATTAATAGACTGGATGGAGGCGGATAAAGTTGCAGGACCACTTCTGCGC
TCGGCCCTTCCGGCTGGCTGGTTTATTGCTGATAAATCTGGAGCCGGTGAGCGTGGGTCTCGCGGTATCA
TTGCAGCACTGGGGCCAGATGGTAAGCCCTCCCGTATCGTAGTTATCTACACGACGGGGAGTCAGGCAAC
TATGGATGAACGAAATAGACAGATCGCTGAGATAGGTGCCTCACTGATTAAGCATTGGTAACTGTCAGAC
CAAGTTTACTCATATATACTTTAGATTGATTTAAAACTTCATTTTTAATTTAAAAGGATCTAGGTGAAGA
TCCTTTTTGATAATCTCATGACCAAAATCCCTTAACGTGAGTTTTCGTTCCACTGAGCGTCAGACCCCGT
AGAAAAGATCAAAGGATCTTCTTGAGATCCTTTTTTTCTGCGCGTAATCTGCTGCTTGCAAACAAAAAAA
CCACCGCTACCAGCGGTGGTTTGTTTGCCGGATCAAGAGCTACCAACTCTTTTTCCGAAGGTAACTGGCT
TCAGCAGAGCGCAGATACCAAATACTGTTCTTCTAGTGTAGCCGTAGTTAGGCCACCACTTCAAGAACTC
TGTAGCACCGCCTACATACCTCGCTCTGCTAATCCTGTTACCAGTGGCTGCTGCCAGTGGCGATAAGTCG
TGTCTTACCGGGTTGGACTCAAGACGATAGTTACCGGATAAGGCGCAGCGGTCGGGCTGAACGGGGGGTT
CGTGCACACAGCCCAGCTTGGAGCGAACGACCTACACCGAACTGAGATACCTACAGCGTGAGCTATGAGA
AAGCGCCACGCTTCCCGAAGGGAGAAAGGCGGACAGGTATCCGGTAAGCGGCAGGGTCGGAACAGGAGAG
CGCACGAGGGAGCTTCCAGGGGGAAACGCCTGGTATCTTTATAGTCCTGTCGGGTTTCGCCACCTCTGAC
TTGAGCGTCGATTTTTGTGATGCTCGTCAGGGGGGCGGAGCCTATGGAAAAACGCCAGCAACGCGGCCTT
TTTACGGTTCCTGGCCTTTTGCTGGCCTTTTGCTCACATGTTCTTTCCTGCGTTATCCCCTGATTCTGTG
GATAACCGTATTACCGCCTTTGAGTGAGCTGATACCGCTCGCCGCAGCCGAACGACCGAGCGCAGCGAGT
CAGTGAGCGAGGAAGCGGAAGAGCGCCCAATACGCAAACCGCCTCTCCCCGCGCGTTGGCCGATTCATTA
ATGCAGCAAGCTCATGGCTGACTAATTTTTTTTATTTATGCAGAGGCCGAGGCCGCCTCGGCCTCTGAGC
TATTCCAGAAGTAGTGAGGAGGCTTTTTTGGAGGCCTAGGCTTTTGCAAAAAGCTCCCCGTGGCACGACA
GGTTTCCCGACTGGAAAGCGGGCAGTGAGCGCAACGCAATTAATGTGAGTTAGCTCACTCATTAGGCACC
CCAGGCTTTACACTTTATGCTTCCGGCTCGTATGTTGTGTGGAATTGTGAGCGGATAACAATTTCACACA
GGAAACAGCTATGACATGATTACGAATTTCACAAATAAAGCATTTTTTTCACTGCATTCTAGTTGTGGTT
TGTCCAAACTCATCAATGTATCTTATCATGTCTGGATCAACTGGATAACTCAAGCTAACCAAAATCATCC
CAAACTTCCCACCCCATACCCTATTACCACTGCCAATTACCTGTGGTTTCATTTACTCTAAACCTGTGAT
TCCTCTGAATTATTTTCATTTTAAAGAAATTGTATTTGTTAAATATGTACTACAAACTTAGTAGT
Features (pLannotate 1.2.2; 30 found; start..end, strand, type, name):
    377..634     +  LTR            5' LTR (truncated): truncated 5' long terminal repeat (LTR) from HIV-1
    681..806     +  misc_feature   HIV-1 Ψ: packaging signal of human immunodeficiency virus type 1
    790..1128    +  CDS            HIV-1 gag (fragment): gag protein from human immunodeficiency virus 1; gag
   1303..1536    +  misc_feature   RRE: The Rev response element (RRE) of HIV-1 allows for Rev-dependent mRNA export from the nucleus to the cytoplasm.
   1913..2013    +  CDS            Rev (fragment): human immunodeficiency virus 1 (HIV-1) Rev protein; rev; enhances nuclear export of unspliced and incompletely spliced viral mRNAs
   2058..2175    +  misc_feature   cPPT/CTS: central polypurine tract and central termination sequence of HIV-1
   2223..3401    +  promoter       EF-1α promoter: strong constitutive promoter for human elongation factor EF-1α
   3422..3439    +  protein_bind   attB1 (fragment): mutant version of attB; core recombination site for the Gateway® BP reaction BP Clonase™
   3445..3912    +  CDS            CDKN2A: CDN2A_HUMAN - Also known as CDKN2, MTS1. Experimental evidence at protein level: Swiss-Prot protein existence level 1. Acts as a negative regulator of the proliferation of normal cells by interacting strongly with CDK4 and CDK6. This inhibits their ability to interact with cyclins D and to phosphorylate the retinoblastoma protein. From Homo sapiens (Human).
   3915..3939    -  protein_bind   attB2: mutant version of attB; recombination site for the Gateway® BP reaction BP Clonase™
   3947..3965    +  promoter       T3 promoter: promoter for bacteriophage T3 RNA polymerase
   3991..4009    -  promoter       T7 promoter: promoter for bacteriophage T7 RNA polymerase
   4015..4033    -  protein_bind   attB4 (fragment): mutant version of attB; core recombination site for the Gateway® BP reaction BP Clonase™
   4089..4130    +  CDS            V5 tag: epitope tag from simian virus 5
   4256..4718    +  misc_feature   IRES: internal ribosome entry site (IRES) of the encephalomyocarditis virus (EMCV)
   4732..5329    +  CDS            PuroR (fragment): puromycin N-acetyltransferase; pac from Streptomyces; confers resistance to puromycin
   5345..5933    +  misc_feature   WPRE: woodchuck hepatitis virus posttranscriptional regulatory element
   5941..6006    +  CDS            nef (fragment): NEF_HV1Z2 - Experimental evidence at protein level: Swiss-Prot protein existence level 1. Extracellular Nef protein targets CD4(+) T-lymphocytes for apoptosis by interacting with CXCR4 surface receptors. From Human immunodeficiency virus type 1 group M subtype D (isolate Z2/CDC-Z34) (HIV-1).
   6008..6241    +  LTR            3' LTR (ΔU3): self-inactivating 3' long terminal repeat (LTR) from HIV-1
   6446..6550    +  promoter       AmpR promoter: bla
   6551..7411    +  CDS            AmpR: β-lactamase; bla; confers resistance to ampicillin, carbenicillin, and related antibiotics
   7582..8170    +  rep_origin     ori: high-copy-number ColE1/pMB1/pBR322/pUC origin of replication
   8353..8407    +  CDS            lacI (fragment): lac repressor; lacI; The lac repressor binds to the lac operator to inhibit transcription in E. coli. This inhibition can be relieved by adding lactose or isopropyl-β-D-thiogalactopyranoside (IPTG).
   8413..8506    +  rep_origin     SV40 ori (fragment): SV40 origin of replication
   8531..8568    +  CDS            lacI (fragment): lac repressor; lacI; The lac repressor binds to the lac operator to inhibit transcription in E. coli. This inhibition can be relieved by adding lactose or isopropyl-β-D-thiogalactopyranoside (IPTG).
   8581..8602    +  protein_bind   CAP binding site: CAP binding activates transcription in the presence of cAMP. E. coli catabolite activator protein
   8617..8647    +  promoter       lac promoter: promoter for the E. coli lac operon
   8655..8671    +  protein_bind   lac operator: The lac repressor binds to the lac operator to inhibit transcription in E. coli. This inhibition can be relieved by adding lactose or isopropyl-β-D-thiogalactopyranoside (IPTG). lac repressor encoded by lacI
   8705..8788    +  polyA_signal   SV40 poly(A) signal (fragment): SV40 polyadenylation signal
   8955..329     +  CDS            nef (fragment) (across the origin): NEF_HV1BR - Experimental evidence at protein level: Swiss-Prot protein existence level 1. Extracellular Nef protein targets CD4(+) T-lymphocytes for apoptosis by interacting with CXCR4 surface receptors (PubMed:14990729). From Human immunodeficiency virus type 1 group M subtype B (isolate BRU/LAI) (HIV-1).
