[The description below was written by a language model from this plasmid's Addgene catalogue record and pLannotate feature annotations shown in this document.]
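Description:
pHAGE-CDKN2A is an HIV-1-derived lentiviral expression plasmid of about 9 kb, built on the pHAGE backbone to deliver wild-type human CDKN2A into mammalian cells. It is propagated in E. coli through a high-copy ColE1/pUC-type origin with ampicillin selection from the bla gene. The record lists a recombination-deficient strain (Stbl3), as is usual for plasmids carrying repeated LTRs. The viral portion contains a truncated 5' LTR, the Ψ packaging signal with an adjoining gag fragment, the Rev response element, the cPPT/CTS, and a U3-deleted, self-inactivating 3' LTR. No intact viral genes are annotated, only short gag, Rev and nef fragments, so the remaining viral functions needed to make particles must be supplied in trans.

Between the LTRs, the strong constitutive human EF-1α promoter drives the CDKN2A open reading frame, which was inserted by Gateway recombination and is flanked by attB1 and attB2 sites. The annotated coding sequence matches the p16INK4A-type product, a CDK4/CDK6 inhibitor that blocks cyclin D-dependent phosphorylation of the retinoblastoma protein. Short T3 and T7 promoters, an attB4 fragment and a V5 epitope sequence lie downstream of the insert. The record does not establish whether the V5 tag is fused in frame to CDKN2A. An EMCV IRES then links a puromycin N-acetyltransferase gene to the same transcript, so transduced cells can be selected with puromycin, and a WPRE enhances transcript expression.

The stated purpose is lentiviral expression of CDKN2A. The plasmid was deposited with a study that systematically annotated the function of somatic mutations in cancer, where a wild-type clone like this one would plausibly serve as a reference for mutant alleles.
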