Addgene plasmid #116726: pHAGE-CDKN2A
Purpose: Lentiviral expression of CDKN2A
Depositing lab: Gordon Mills & Kenneth Scott. Depositing organization: Baylor College of Medicine. Publication: Systematic Functional Annotation of Somatic Mutations in Cancer. Ng PK, Li J, Jeong KJ, Shao S, Chen H, Tsang YH, Sengupta S, Wang Z, Bhavana VH, Tran R, Soewito S, Minussi DC, Moreno D, Kong K, Dogruluk T, Lu H, Gao J, Tokheim C, Zhou DC, Johnson AM, Zeng J, Ip CKM, Ju Z, Wester M, Yu S, Li Y, Vellano CP, Schultz N, Karchin R, Ding L, Lu Y, Cheung LWT, Chen K, Shaw KR, Meric-Bernstam F, Scott KL, Yi S, Sahni N, Liang H, Mills GB. Cancer Cell. 2018 Mar 12;33(3):450-462.e10. doi: 10.1016/j.ccell.2018.01.021. PubMed 29533785.
Backbone
  Vector backbone: pHAGE
  Vector type: Lentiviral
Growth in bacteria
  Bacterial resistance: Ampicillin, 100 μg/mL
  Growth temperature: 37°C
  Growth strain: Stbl3
  Copy number: High Copy
Gene/Insert
  Gene/Insert name: CDKN2A
  Species: H. sapiens (human)
  Mutation: WT
  Entrez Gene: CDKN2A (a.k.a. ARF, CAI2, CDK4I, CDKN2, CMM2, INK4, INK4A, MLM, MTS-1, MTS1, P14, P14ARF, P16, P16-INK4A, P16INK4, P16INK4A, P19, P19ARF, TP16)
  Cloning method: Gateway Cloning
Terms and licenses: Academic/Nonprofit Terms; Industry Terms: Not Available to Industry
How to cite: pHAGE-CDKN2A was a gift from Gordon Mills & Kenneth Scott (Addgene plasmid # 116726 ; http://n2t.net/addgene:116726 ; RRID:Addgene_116726)
