>Addgene plasmid #116726 | pHAGE-CDKN2A | depositor partial sequence | sequence record 219601 | insert
ATGGAGCCGGCGGCGGGGAGCAGCATGGAGCCTTCGGCTGACTGGCTGGCCACGGCCGCGGCCCGGGGTC
GGGTAGAGGAGGTGCGGGCGCTGCTGGAGGCGGGGGCGCTGCCCAACGCACCGAATAGTTACGGTCGGAG
GCCGATCCAGGTCATGATGATGGGCAGCGCCCGAGTGGCGGAGCTGCTGCTGCTCCACGGCGCGGAGCCC
AACTGCGCCGACCCCGCCACTCTCACCCGACCCGTGCACGACGCTGCCCGGGAGGGCTTCCTGGACACGC
TGGTGGTGCTGCACCGGGCCGGGGCGCGGCTGGACGTGCGCGATGCCTGGGGCCGTCTGCCCGTGGACCT
GGCTGAGGAGCTGGGCCATCGCGATGTCGCACGGTACCTGCGCGCGGCTGCGGGGGGCACCAGAGGCAGT
AACCATGCCCGCATAGATGCCGCGGAAGGTCCCTCAGATATCCCCGATTGA
